>Addgene plasmid #74865 | pGWB523 | depositor full sequence | sequence record 141540 | pGWB523 sequence 12684 bps
TTTCACGCCCTTTTAAATATCCGATTATTCTAATAAACGCTCTTTTCTCTTAGGTTTACCCGCCAATATA
TCCTGTCAAACACTGATAGTTTAAACTGAAGGCGGGAAACGACAATCTGATCCAAGCTCAAGCTGCTCTA
GCATTCGCCATTCAGGCTGCGCAACTGTTGGGAAGGGCGATCGGTGCGGGCCTCTTCGCTATTACGCCAG
CTGGCGAAAGGGGGATGTGCTGCAAGGCGATTAAGTTGGGTAACGCCAGGGTTTTCCCAGTCACGACGTT
GTAAAACGACGGCCAGTGCCAAGCTTGCATGCCTGCAGGTCCCCAGATTAGCCTTTTCAATTTCAGAAAG
AATGCTAACCCACAGATGGTTAGAGAGGCTTACGCAGCAGGTCTCATCAAGACGATCTACCCGAGCAATA
ATCTCCAGGAAATCAAATACCTTCCCAAGAAGGTTAAAGATGCAGTCAAAAGATTCAGGACTAACTGCAT
CAAGAACACAGAGAAAGATATATTTCTCAAGATCAGAAGTACTATTCCAGTATGGACGATTCAAGGCTTG
CTTCACAAACCAAGGCAAGTAATAGAGATTGGAGTCTCTAAAAAGGTAGTTCCCACTGAATCAAAGGCCA
TGGAGTCAAAGATTCAAATAGAGGACCTAACAGAACTCGCCGTAAAGACTGGCGAACAGTTCATACAGAG
TCTCTTACGACTCAATGACAAGAAGAAAATCTTCGTCAACATGGTGGAGCACGACACACTTGTCTACTCC
AAAAATATCAAAGATACAGTCTCAGAAGACCAAAGGGCAATTGAGACTTTTCAACAAAGGGTAATATCCG
GAAACCTCCTCGGATTCCATTGCCCAGCTATCTGTCACTTTATTGTGAAGATAGTGGAAAAGGAAGGTGG
CTCCTACAAATGCCATCATTGCGATAAAGGAAAGGCCATCGTTGAAGATGCCTCTGCCGACAGTGGTCCC
AAAGATGGACCCCCACCCACGAGGAGCATCGTGGAAAAAGAAGACGTTCCAACCACGTCTTCAAAGCAAG
TGGATTGATGTGATATCTCCACTGACGTAAGGGATGACGCACAATCCCACTATCCTTCGCAAGACCCTTC
CTCTATATAAGGAAGTTCATTTCATTTGGAGAGAACACGGGGGACTCTAGAGTTATCAACAAGTTTGTAC
AAAAAAGCTGAACGAGAAACGTAAAATGATATAAATATCAATATATTAAATTAGATTTTGCATAAAAAAC
AGACTACATAATACTGTAAAACACAACATATCCAGTCACTATGGCGGCCCCTCGAGGGGCCGCATTAGGC
ACCCCAGGCTTTACACTTTATGCTTCCGGCTCGTATAATGTGTGGATTTTGAGTTAGGATCCGGCGAGAT
TTTCAGGAGCTAAGGAAGCTAAAATGGAGAAAAAAATCACTGGATATACCACCGTTGATATATCCCAATG
GCATCGTAAAGAACATTTTGAGGCATTTCAGTCAGTTGCTCAATGTACCTATAACCAGACCGTTCAGCTG
GATATTACGGCCTTTTTAAAGACCGTAAAGAAAAATAAGCACAAGTTTTATCCGGCCTTTATTCACATTC
TTGCCCGCCTGATGAATGCTCATCCGGAATTCCGTATGGCAATGAAAGACGGTGAGCTGGTGATATGGGA
TAGTGTTCACCCTTGTTACACCGTTTTCCATGAGCAAACTGAAACGTTTTCATCGCTCTGGAGTGAATAC
CACGACGATTTCCGGCAGTTTCTACACATATATTCGCAAGATGTGGCGTGTTACGGTGAAAACCTGGCCT
ATTTCCCTAAAGGGTTTATTGAGAATATGTTTTTCGTCTCAGCCAATCCCTGGGTGAGTTTCACCAGTTT
TGATTTAAACGTGGCCAATATGGACAACTTCTTCGCCCCCGTTTTCACCATGGGCAAATATTATACGCAA
GGCGACAAGGTGCTGATGCCGCTGGCGATTCAGGTTCATCATGCCGTCTGTGATGGCTTCCATGTCGGCA
GAATGCTTAATGAATTACAACAGTACTGCGATGAGTGGCAGGGCGGGGCGTAAAGATCTGGATCCGGCTT
ACTAAAAGCCAGATAACAGTATGCGTATTTGCGCGCTGATTTTTGCGGTATAAGAATATATACTGATATG
TATACCCGAAGTATGTCAAAAAGAGGTGTGCTATGAAGCAGCGTATTACAGTGACAGTTGACAGCGACAG
CTATCAGTTGCTCAAGGCATATATGATGTCAATATCTCCGGTCTGGTAAGCACAACCATGCAGAATGAAG
CCCGTCGTCTGCGTGCCGAACGCTGGAAAGCGGAAAATCAGGAAGGGATGGCTGAGGTCGCCCGGTTTAT
TGAAATGAACGGCTCTTTTGCTGACGAGAACAGGGACTGGTGAAATGCAGTTTAAGGTTTACACCTATAA
AAGAGAGAGCCGTTATCGTCTGTTTGTGGATGTACAGAGTGATATTATTGACACGCCCGGGCGACGGATG
GTGATCCCCCTGGCCAGTGCACGTCTGCTGTCAGATAAAGTCTCCCGTGAACTTTACCCGGTGGTGCATA
TCGGGGATGAAAGCTGGCGCATGATGACCACCGATATGGCCAGTGTGCCGGTCTCCGTTATCGGGGAAGA
AGTGGCTGATCTCAGCCACCGCGAAAATGACATCAAAAACGCCATTAACCTGATGTTCTGGGGAATATAA
ATGTCAGGCTCCCTTATACACAGCCAGTCTGCAGGTCGACCATAGTGACTGGATATGTTGTGTTTTACAG
TATTATGTAGTCTGTTTTTTATGCAAAATCTAATTTAATATATTGATATTTATATCATTTTACGTTTCTC
GTTCAGCTTTCTTGTACAAAGTGGTTGATAACAGCATGTCCCCTATACTAGGTTATTGGAAAATTAAGGG
CCTTGTGCAACCCACTCGACTTCTTTTGGAATATCTTGAAGAAAAATATGAAGAGCATTTGTATGAGCGC
GATGAAGGTGATAAATGGCGAAACAAAAAGTTTGAATTGGGTTTGGAGTTTCCCAATCTTCCTTATTATA
TTGATGGTGATGTTAAATTAACACAGTCTATGGCCATCATACGTTATATAGCTGACAAGCACAACATGTT
GGGTGGTTGTCCAAAAGAGCGTGCAGAGATTTCAATGCTTGAAGGAGCGGTTTTGGATATTAGATACGGT
GTTTCGAGAATTGCATATAGTAAAGACTTTGAAACTCTCAAAGTTGATTTTCTTAGCAAGCTACCTGAAA
TGCTGAAAATGTTCGAAGATCGTTTATGTCATAAAACATATTTAAATGGTGATCATGTAACCCATCCTGA
CTTCATGTTGTATGACGCTCTTGATGTTGTTTTATACATGGACCCAATGTGCCTGGATGCGTTCCCAAAA
TTAGTTTGTTTTAAAAAACGTATTGAAGCTATCCCACAAATTGATAAGTACTTGAAATCCAGCAAGTATA
TAGCATGGCCTTTGCAGGGCTGGCAAGCCACGTTTGGTGGTGGCGACCATCCTCCAAAATCGGATCTGGT
TCCGCGTGGATCCGCTTAGAGCTCGAATTTCCCCGATCGTTCAAACATTTGGCAATAAAGTTTCTTAAGA
TTGAATCCTGTTGCCGGTCTTGCGATGATTATCATATAATTTCTGTTGAATTACGTTAAGCATGTAATAA
TTAACATGTAATGCATGACGTTATTTATGAGATGGGTTTTTATGATTAGAGTCCCGCAATTATACATTTA
ATACGCGATAGAAAACAAAATATAGCGCGCAAACTAGGATAAATTATCGCGCGCGGTGTCATCTATGTTA
CTAGATCGGGAATTGGTTCCGGAACCAATTCGTAATCATGGTCATAGCTGTTTCCTGTGTGAAATTGTTA
TCCGCTCACAATTCCACACAACATACGAGCCGGAAGCATAAAGTGTAAAGCCTGGGGTGCCTAATGAGTG
AGCTAACTCACATTAGGCTGAATTAGGCGCGCCTATTTCTATTAATTCCCGATCTAGTAACATAGATGAC
ACCGCGCGCGATAATTTATCCTAGTTTGCGCGCTATATTTTGTTTTCTATCGCGTATTAAATGTATAATT
GCGGGACTCTAATCATAAAAACCCATCTCATAAATAACGTCATGCATTACATGTTAATTATTACATGCTT
AACGTAATTCAACAGAAATTATATGATAATCATCGCAAGACCGGCAACAGGATTCAATCTTAAGAAACTT
TATTGCCAAATGTTTGAACGATCGGGGAAATTCGGGGGATCGATCCCGCGAACTGTGGACGAGAACTGTG
CCACCAAGCGTAAGGCCGTTCTCTCGCATTTGCCTTGCTAGGCTCGCGCGAGTTGCTGGCTGAGGCGTTC
TCGAAATCAGCTCTTGTTCGGTCGGCATCTACTCTATTCCTTTGCCCTCGGACGAGTGCTGGGGCGTCGG
TTTCCACTATCGGCGAGTACTTCTACACAGCCATCGGTCCAGACGGCCGCGCTTCTGCGGGCGATTTGTG
TACGCCCGACAGTCCCGGCTCCGGATCGGACGATTGCGTCGCATCGACCCTGCGCCCAAGCTGCATCATC
GAAATTGCCGTCAACCAAGCTCTGATAGAGTTGGTCAAGACCAATGCGGAGCATATACGCCCGGAGCCGC
GGCGATCCTGCAAGCTCCGGATGCCTCCGCTCGAAGTAGCGCGTCTGCTGCTCCATACAAGCCAACCACG
GCCTCCAGAAGAAGATGTTGGCGACCTCGTATTGGGAATCCCCGAACATCGCCTCGCTCCAGTCAATGAC
CGCTGTTATGCGGCCATTGTCCGTCAGGACATTGTTGGAGCCGAAATCCGCGTGCACGAGGTGCCGGACT
TCGGGGCAGTCCTCGGCCCAAAGCATCAGCTCATCGAGAGCCTGCGCGACGGACGCACTGACGGTGTCGT
CCATCACAGTTTGCCAGTGATACACATGGGGATCAGCAATCGCGCATATGAAATCACGCCATGTAGTGTA
TTGACCGATTCCTTGCGGTCCGAATGGGCCGAACCCGCTCGTCTGGCTAAGATCGGCCGCAGCGATCGCA
TCCATGGCCTCCGCGACCGGCTGCAGAACAGCGGGCAGTTCGGTTTCAGGCAGGTCTTGCAACGTGACAC
CCTGTGCACGGCGGGAGATGCAATAGGTCAGGCTCTCGCTGAATGCCCCAATGTCAAGCACTTCCGGAAT
CGGGAGCGCGGCCGATGCAAAGTGCCGATAAACATAACGATCTTTGTAGAAACCATCGGCGCAGCTATTT
ACCCGCAGGACATATCCACGCCCTCCTACATCGAAGCTGAAAGCACGAGATTCTTCGCCCTCCGAGAGCT
GCATCAGGTCGGAGACGCTGTCGAACTTTTCGATCAGAAACTTCTCGACAGACGTCGCGGTGAGTTCAGG
CTTTTTCATATCTTATTGCCCCCCGGGATCAGATCTGGATTGAGAGTGAATATGAGACTCTAATTGGATA
CCGAGGGGAATTTATGGAACGTCAGTGGAGCATTTTTGACAAGAAATATTTGCTAGCTGATAGTGACCTT
AGGCGACTTTTGAACGCGCAATAATGGTTTCTGACGTATGTGCTTAGCTCATTAAACTCCAGAAACCCGC
GGCTGAGTGGCTCCTTCAACGTTGCGGTTCTGTCAGTTCCAAACGTAAAACGGCTTGTCCCGCGTCATCG
GCGGGGGTCATAACGTGACTCCCTTAATTCTCCGCTCATGATCTTGATCCCCTGCGCCATCAGATCCTTG
GCGGCAAGAAAGCCATCCAGTTTACTTTGCAGGGCTTCCCAACCTTACCAGAGGGCGCCCCAGCTGGCAA
TTCCGGTTCGCTTGCTGTCCATAAAACCGCCCAGTCTAGCTATCGCCATGTAAGCCCACTGCAAGCTACC
TGCTTTCTCTTTGCGCTTGCGTTTTCCCTTGTCCAGATAGCCCAGTAGCTGACATTCATCCGGGGTCAGC
ACCGTTTCTGCGGACTGGCTTTCTACGTGTTCCGCTTCCTTTAGCAGCCCTTGCGCCCTGAGTGCTTGCG
GCAGCGTGAAGCTGATCCGTCGAGATTAATAGAAATAAATTCAGCCTAATTCGGCGTTAATTCAGTACAT
TAAAAACGTCCGCAATGTGTTATTAAGTTGTCTAAGCGTCAATTTGTTTACACCACAATATATCCTGCCA
CCAGCCAGCCAACAGCTCCCCGACCGGCAGCTCGGCACAAAATCACCACTCGATACAGGCAGCCCATCAG
TCCGGGACGGCGTCAGCGGGAGAGCCGTTGTAAGGCGGCAGACTTTGCTCATGTTACCGATGCTATTCGG
AAGAACGGCAACTAAGCTGCCGGGTTTGAAACACGGATGATCTCGCGGAGGGTAGCATGTTGATTGTAAC
GATGACAGAGCGTTGCTGCCTGTGATCAATTCGGGCACGAACCCAGTGGACATAAGCCTGTTCGGTTCGT
AAGCTGTAATGCAAGTAGCGTATGCGCTCACGCAACTGGTCCAGAACCTTGACCGAACGCAGCGGTGGTA
ACGGCGCAGTGGCGGTTTTCATGGCTTGTTATGACTGTTTTTTTGGGGTACAGTCTATGCCTCGGGCATC
CAAGCAGCAAGCGCGTTACGCCGTGGGTCGATGTTTGATGTTATGGAGCAGCAACGATGTTACGCAGCAG
GGCAGTCGCCCTAAAACAAAGTTAAACATCATGGGGGAAGCGGTGATCGCCGAAGTATCGACTCAACTAT
CAGAGGTAGTTGGCGTCATCGAGCGCCATCTCGAACCGACGTTGCTGGCCGTACATTTGTACGGCTCCGC
AGTGGATGGCGGCCTGAAGCCACACAGTGATATTGATTTGCTGGTTACGGTGACCGTAAGGCTTGATGAA
ACAACGCGGCGAGCTTTGATCAACGACCTTTTGGAAACTTCGGCTTCCCCTGGAGAGAGCGAGATTCTCC
GCGCTGTAGAAGTCACCATTGTTGTGCACGACGACATCATTCCGTGGCGTTATCCAGCTAAGCGCGAACT
GCAATTTGGAGAATGGCAGCGCAATGACATTCTTGCAGGTATCTTCGAGCCAGCCACGATCGACATTGAT
CTGGCTATCTTGCTGACAAAAGCAAGAGAACATAGCGTTGCCTTGGTAGGTCCAGCGGCGGAGGAACTCT
TTGATCCGGTTCCTGAACAGGATCTATTTGAGGCGCTAAATGAAACCTTAACGCTATGGAACTCGCCGCC
CGACTGGGCTGGCGATGAGCGAAATGTAGTGCTTACGTTGTCCCGCATTTGGTACAGCGCAGTAACCGGC
AAAATCGCGCCGAAGGATGTCGCTGCCGACTGGGCAATGGAGCGCCTGCCGGCCCAGTATCAGCCCGTCA
TACTTGAAGCTAGACAGGCTTATCTTGGACAAGAAGAAGATCGCTTGGCCTCGCGCGCAGATCAGTTGGA
AGAATTTGTCCACTACGTGAAAGGCGAGATCACCAAGGTAGTCGGCAAATAATGTCTAGCTAGAAATTCG
TTCAAGCCGACGCCGCTTCGCGGCGCGGCTTAACTCAAGCGTTAGATGCACTAAGCACATAATTGCTCAC
AGCCAAACTATCAGGTCAAGTCTGCTTTTATTATTTTTAAGCGTGCATAATAAGCCCTACACAAATTGGG
AGATATATCATGCATGACCAAAATCCCTTAACGTGAGTTTTCGTTCCACTGAGCGTCAGACCCCGTAGAA
AAGATCAAAGGATCTTCTTGAGATCCTTTTTTTCTGCGCGTAATCTGCTGCTTGCAAACAAAAAAACCAC
CGCTACCAGCGGTGGTTTGTTTGCCGGATCAAGAGCTACCAACTCTTTTTCCGAAGGTAACTGGCTTCAG
CAGAGCGCAGATACCAAATACTGTCCTTCTAGTGTAGCCGTAGTTAGGCCACCACTTCAAGAACTCTGTA
GCACCGCCTACATACCTCGCTCTGCTAATCCTGTTACCAGTGGCTGCTGCCAGTGGCGATAAGTCGTGTC
TTACCGGGTTGGACTCAAGACGATAGTTACCGGATAAGGCGCAGCGGTCGGGCTGAACGGGGGGTTCGTG
CACACAGCCCAGCTTGGAGCGAACGACCTACACCGAACTGAGATACCTACAGCGTGAGCTATGAGAAAGC
GCCACGCTTCCCGAAGGGAGAAAGGCGGACAGGTATCCGGTAAGCGGCAGGGTCGGAACAGGAGAGCGCA
CGAGGGAGCTTCCAGGGGGAAACGCCTGGTATCTTTATAGTCCTGTCGGGTTTCGCCACCTCTGACTTGA
GCGTCGATTTTTGTGATGCTCGTCAGGGGGGCGGAGCCTATGGAAAAACGCCAGCAACGCGGCCTTTTTA
CGGTTCCTGGCCTTTTGCTGGCCTTTTGCTCACATGTTCTTTCCTGCGTTATCCCCTGATTCTGTGGATA
ACCGTATTACCGCCTTTGAGTGAGCTGATACCGCTCGCCGCAGCCGAACGACCGAGCGCAGCGAGTCAGT
GAGCGAGGAAGCGGAAGAGCGCCTGATGCGGTATTTTCTCCTTACGCATCTGTGCGGTATTTCACACCGC
ATATGGTGCACTCTCAGTACAATCTGCTCTGATGCCGCATAGTTAAGCCAGTATACACTCCGCTATCGCT
ACGTGACTGGGTCATGGCTGCGCCCCGACACCCGCCAACACCCGCTGACGCGCCCTGACGGGCTTGTCTG
CTCCCGGCATCCGCTTACAGACAAGCTGTGACCGTCTCCGGGAGCTGCATGTGTCAGAGGTTTTCACCGT
CATCACCGAAACGCGCGAGGCAGGGTGCCTTGATGTGGGCGCCGGCGGTCGAGTGGCGACGGCGCGGCTT
GTCCGCGCCCTGGTAGATTGCCTGGCCGTAGGCCAGCCATTTTTGAGCGGCCAGCGGCCGCGATAGGCCG
ACGCGAAGCGGCGGGGCGTAGGGAGCGCAGCGACCGAAGGGTAGGCGCTTTTTGCAGCTCTTCGGCTGTG
CGCTGGCCAGACAGTTATGCACAGGCCAGGCGGGTTTTAAGAGTTTTAATAAGTTTTAAAGAGTTTTAGG
CGGAAAAATCGCCTTTTTTCTCTTTTATATCAGTCACTTACATGTGTGACCGGTTCCCAATGTACGGCTT
TGGGTTCCCAATGTACGGGTTCCGGTTCCCAATGTACGGCTTTGGGTTCCCAATGTACGTGCTATCCACA
GGAAAGAGACCTTTTCGACCTTTTTCCCCTGCTAGGGCAATTTGCCCTAGCATCTGCTCCGTACATTAGG
AACCGGCGGATGCTTCGCCCTCGATCAGGTTGCGGTAGCGCATGACTAGGATCGGGCCAGCCTGCCCCGC
CTCCTCCTTCAAATCGTACTCCGGCAGGTCATTTGACCCGATCAGCTTGCGCACGGTGAAACAGAACTTC
TTGAACTCTCCGGCGCTGCCACTGCGTTCGTAGATCGTCTTGAACAACCATCTGGCTTCTGCCTTGCCTG
CGGCGCGGCGTGCCAGGCGGTAGAGAAAACGGCCGATGCCGGGATCGATCAAAAAGTAATCGGGGTGAAC
CGTCAGCACGTCCGGGTTCTTGCCTTCTGTGATCTCGCGGTACATCCAATCAGCTAGCTCGATCTCGATG
TACTCCGGCCGCCCGGTTTCGCTCTTTACGATCTTGTAGCGGCTAATCAAGGCTTCACCCTCGGATACCG
TCACCAGGCGGCCGTTCTTGGCCTTCTTCGTACGCTGCATGGCAACGTGCGTGGTGTTTAACCGAATGCA
GGTTTCTACCAGGTCGTCTTTCTGCTTTCCGCCATCGGCTCGCCGGCAGAACTTGAGTACGTCCGCAACG
TGTGGACGGAACACGCGGCCGGGCTTGTCTCCCTTCCCTTCCCGGTATCGGTTCATGGATTCGGTTAGAT
GGGAAACCGCCATCAGTACCAGGTCGTAATCCCACACACTGGCCATGCCGGCCGGCCCTGCGGAAACCTC
TACGTGCCCGTCTGGAAGCTCGTAGCGGATCACCTCGCCAGCTCGTCGGTCACGCTTCGACAGACGGAAA
ACGGCCACGTCCATGATGCTGCGACTATCGCGGGTGCCCACGTCATAGAGCATCGGAACGAAAAAATCTG
GTTGCTCGTCGCCCTTGGGCGGCTTCCTAATCGACGGCGCACCGGCTGCCGGCGGTTGCCGGGATTCTTT
GCGGATTCGATCAGCGGCCGCTTGCCACGATTCACCGGGGCGTGCTTCTGCCTCGATGCGTTGCCGCTGG
GCGGCCTGCGCGGCCTTCAACTTCTCCACCAGGTCATCACCCAGCGCCGCGCCGATTTGTACCGGGCCGG
ATGGTTTGCGACCGCTCACGCCGATTCCTCGGGCTTGGGGGTTCCAGTGCCATTGCAGGGCCGGCAGACA
ACCCAGCCGCTTACGCCTGGCCAACCGCCCGTTCCTCCACACATGGGGCATTCCACGGCGTCGGTGCCTG
GTTGTTCTTGATTTTCCATGCCGCCTCCTTTAGCCGCTAAAATTCATCTACTCATTTATTCATTTGCTCA
TTTACTCTGGTAGCTGCGCGATGTATTCAGATAGCAGCTCGGTAATGGTCTTGCCTTGGCGTACCGCGTA
CATCTTCAGCTTGGTGTGATCCTCCGCCGGCAACTGAAAGTTGACCCGCTTCATGGCTGGCGTGTCTGCC
AGGCTGGCCAACGTTGCAGCCTTGCTGCTGCGTGCGCTCGGACGGCCGGCACTTAGCGTGTTTGTGCTTT
TGCTCATTTTCTCTTTACCTCATTAACTCAAATGAGTTTTGATTTAATTTCAGCGGCCAGCGCCTGGACC
TCGCGGGCAGCGTCGCCCTCGGGTTCTGATTCAAGAACGGTTGTGCCGGCGGCGGCAGTGCCTGGGTAGC
TCACGCGCTGCGTGATACGGGACTCAAGAATGGGCAGCTCGTACCCGGCCAGCGCCTCGGCAACCTCACC
GCCGATGCGCGTGCCTTTGATCGCCCGCGACACGACAAAGGCCGCTTGTAGCCTTCCATCCGTGACCTCA
ATGCGCTGCTTAACCAGCTCCACCAGGTCGGCGGTGGCCCATATGTCGTAAGGGCTTGGCTGCACCGGAA
TCAGCACGAAGTCGGCTGCCTTGATCGCGGACACAGCCAAGTCCGCCGCCTGGGGCGCTCCGTCGATCAC
TACGAAGTCGCGCCGGCCGATGGCCTTCACGTCGCGGTCAATCGTCGGGCGGTCGATGCCGACAACGGTT
AGCGGTTGATCTTCCCGCACGGCCGCCCAATCGCGGGCACTGCCCTGGGGATCGGAATCGACTAACAGAA
CATCGGCCCCGGCGAGTTGCAGGGCGCGGGCTAGATGGGTTGCGATGGTCGTCTTGCCTGACCCGCCTTT
CTGGTTAAGTACAGCGATAACCTTCATGCGTTCCCCTTGCGTATTTGTTTATTTACTCATCGCATCATAT
ACGCAGCGACCGCATGACGCAAGCTGTTTTACTCAAATACACATCACCTTTTTAGACGGCGGCGCTCGGT
TTCTTCAGCGGCCAAGCTGGCCGGCCAGGCCGCCAGCTTGGCATCAGACAAACCGGCCAGGATTTCATGC
AGCCGCACGGTTGAGACGTGCGCGGGCGGCTCGAACACGTACCCGGCCGCGATCATCTCCGCCTCGATCT
CTTCGGTAATGAAAAACGGTTCGTCCTGGCCGTCCTGGTGCGGTTTCATGCTTGTTCCTCTTGGCGTTCA
TTCTCGGCGGCCGCCAGGGCGTCGGCCTCGGTCAATGCGTCCTCACGGAAGGCACCGCGCCGCCTGGCCT
CGGTGGGCGTCACTTCCTCGCTGCGCTCAAGTGCGCGGTACAGGGTCGAGCGATGCACGCCAAGCAGTGC
AGCCGCCTCTTTCACGGTGCGGCCTTCCTGGTCGATCAGCTCGCGGGCGTGCGCGATCTGTGCCGGGGTG
AGGGTAGGGCGGGGGCCAAACTTCACGCCTCGGGCCTTGGCGGCCTCGCGCCCGCTCCGGGTGCGGTCGA
TGATTAGGGAACGCTCGAACTCGGCAATGCCGGCGAACACGGTCAACACCATGCGGCCGGCCGGCGTGGT
GGTGTCGGCCCACGGCTCTGCCAGGCTACGCAGGCCCGCGCCGGCCTCCTGGATGCGCTCGGCAATGTCC
AGTAGGTCGCGGGTGCTGCGGGCCAGGCGGTCTAGCCTGGTCACTGTCACAACGTCGCCAGGGCGTAGGT
GGTCAAGCATCCTGGCCAGCTCCGGGCGGTCGCGCCTGGTGCCGGTGATCTTCTCGGAAAACAGCTTGGT
GCAGCCGGCCGCGTGCAGTTCGGCCCGTTGGTTGGTCAAGTCCTGGTCGTCGGTGCTGACGCGGGCATAG
CCCAGCAGGCCAGCGGCGGCGCTCTTGTTCATGGCGTAATGTCTCCGGTTCTAGTCGCAAGTATTCTACT
TTATGCGACTAAAACACGCGACAAGAAAACGCCAGGAAAAGGGCAGGGCGGCAGCCTGTCGCGTAACTTA
GGACTTGTGCGACATGTCGTTTTCAGAAGACGGCTGCACTGAACGTCAGAAGCCGACTGCACTATAGCAG
CGGAGGGGTTGGATCAAAGTACTTTGATCCCGAGGGGAACCCTGTGGTTGGCATGCACATACAAATGGAC
GAACGGATAAACCT
Features (pLannotate 1.2.2; 31 found; start..end, strand, type, name):
     54..78      -  misc_feature   RB T-DNA repeat: right border repeat from nopaline C58 T-DNA
    144..298     -  CDS            lacZα (fragment): LacZα fragment of β-galactosidase; lacZ fragment
    301..321     -  misc_feature   MCS (fragment): pUC18/19 multiple cloning site
    812..1153    +  promoter       CaMV 35S promoter: strong constitutive promoter from cauliflower mosaic virus
   1179..1303    +  protein_bind   attR1: mutant version of attR; recombination site for the Gateway® LR reaction LR Clonase™
   1340..1370    +  promoter       lac UV5 promoter: E. coli lac promoter with an "up" mutation
   1395..1423    +  promoter       cat promoter (fragment): promoter of the E. coli cat gene encoding chloramphenicol acetyltransferase
   1424..2083    +  CDS            CmR: chloramphenicol acetyltransferase; cat; confers resistance to chloramphenicol
   2262..2420    +  CDS            ccdA (fragment): CCDA_ECO57 - Also known as H, letA. Experimental evidence at protein level: Swiss-Prot protein existence level 1. Antitoxin component of a type II toxin-antitoxin (TA) system which inhibits the post-segregational killing (PSK) of plasmid-free cells, also referred to as a plasmid addiction system. Binds to and blocks the activity of CcdB; will also remove bound CcdB protein from the CcdB-GyrA complex by forming a CcdA-CcdB complex, a process termed rejuvenation. Functions as a transcriptional corepressor for the ccdAB operon, repression also requires CcdB (By similarity). From Escherichia coli
   2425..2727    +  CDS            ccdB: CCDB_ECOLI - Also known as G, letB, letD. Experimental evidence at protein level: Swiss-Prot protein existence level 1. Toxic component of a type II toxin-antitoxin (TA) system, functioning in plasmid maintainence. Responsible for the post- segregational killing (PSK) of plasmid-free cells, also referred to as a plasmid addiction system. Half-life of over 2 hours. Cell killing by CcdB is accompanied by filamentation, defects in chromosome and plasmid segregation, defects in cell division, formation of anucleate cells, decreased DNA synthesis and plasmid loss. Interferes with the activity of DN
   2771..2895    -  protein_bind   attR2: mutant version of attR; recombination site for the Gateway® LR reaction LR Clonase™
   2906..3559    +  CDS            GST26_SCHJA: Experimental evidence at protein level: Swiss-Prot protein existence level 1. GST isoenzymes appear to play a central role in the parasite detoxification system. Other functions are also suspected including a role in increasing the solubility of haematin in the parasite gut. From Schistosoma japonicum (Blood fluke).
   3605..3857    +  terminator     NOS terminator: nopaline synthase terminator and poly(A) signal
   3913..3935    -  protein_bind   lac operator (fragment): The lac repressor binds to the lac operator to inhibit transcription in E. coli. This inhibition can be relieved by adding lactose or isopropyl-β-D-thiogalactopyranoside (IPTG). lac repressor encoded by lacI
   3939..3969    -  promoter       lac promoter: promoter for the E. coli lac operon
   3984..4005    -  protein_bind   CAP binding site: CAP binding activates transcription in the presence of cAMP. E. coli catabolite activator protein
   4041..4293    -  terminator     NOS terminator: nopaline synthase terminator and poly(A) signal
   4444..5469    -  CDS            HygR: aminoglycoside phosphotransferase from E. coli; aph(4)-Ia; confers resistance to hygromycin
   5521..5700    -  promoter       NOS promoter: nopaline synthase promoter
   5780..6109    -  CDS            tnpA (fragment): TN5P_ECOLX - Also known as tnp. Experimental evidence at protein level: Swiss-Prot protein existence level 1. Mediates transposition of transposon Tn5 by a 'cut and paste' mechanism. First, the monomeric transposase binds the 19 bp inverted DNA repeats flanking the transposon. Then, dimerization of the DNA- bound transposase creates a synaptic DNA complex. After nicking of the first DNA strand, excision of the transposon proceeds through a series of intermediates. The transposase then mediates the insertion of the transposon at a new site by strand transfer. The activity of the wild- type tran
   6206..6230    -  misc_feature   LB T-DNA repeat: left border repeat from nopaline C58 T-DNA
   6489..6512    +  promoter       Pc promoter (fragment): intI1 (promoter lies within the coding sequence); class 1 integron promoter
   6688..6744    +  CDS            GmR (fragment): gentamycin acetyltransferase; aacC1; confers resistance to gentamycin
   6755..7542    +  CDS            SmR (fragment): aminoglycoside adenylyltransferase (Murphy, 1985); aadA; confers resistance to spectinomycin and streptomycin
   7788..8376    +  rep_origin     ori: high-copy-number ColE1/pMB1/pBR322/pUC origin of replication
   8562..8702    -  misc_feature   bom: basis of mobility region from pBR322
   8804..8843    -  CDS            rop (fragment): Rop protein, which maintains plasmids at low copy number; rop
   9046..9240    -  rep_origin     pVS1 oriV: origin of replication for the Pseudomonas plasmid pVS1 (Heeb et al., 2000)
   9306..10379   -  CDS            pVS1 RepA: replication protein from the Pseudomonas plasmid pVS1 (Heeb et al., 2000)
  10808..11437   -  CDS            pVS1 StaA: stability protein from the Pseudomonas plasmid pVS1 (Heeb et al., 2000)
  11997..12398   -  CDS            Y4CG_SINFN (fragment): Protein inferred from homology: Swiss-Prot protein existence level 3. From Sinorhizobium fredii (strain NBRC 101917 / NGR234).
