[The description below was written by a language model from this plasmid's Addgene catalogue record and pLannotate feature annotations shown in this document.]
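Description:
pGWB523 is an empty Gateway-compatible binary vector for plant expression, built on the pPZP221 backbone and designed to fuse a gene of interest at its C-terminus to glutathione S-transferase (GST). The full sequence record is 12,684 nt. Outside the T-DNA, the backbone carries a ColE1/pBR322-type origin with the bom mobilisation region for replication in E. coli, together with the pVS1 oriV, RepA and StaA functions that support replication and stable maintenance in Agrobacterium. An aadA gene there provides spectinomycin/streptomycin resistance for bacterial selection. Only a short remnant of the gentamycin resistance gene is annotated, and it lies next to aadA in the backbone.

Between the nopaline-type right and left T-DNA border repeats lies the expression unit: a CaMV 35S promoter driving an attR1–attR2 Gateway destination cassette, followed by the Schistosoma japonicum GST coding sequence and a NOS terminator. The cassette contains a chloramphenicol resistance gene and the ccdB toxin gene. The unrecombined vector is therefore kept in a ccdB-tolerant strain under chloramphenicol plus spectinomycin selection. An LR reaction with an entry clone replaces the cassette with the chosen open reading frame, and ccdB counter-selects against non-recombinant plasmids. The resulting constitutively expressed protein carries GST at its C-terminus, a tag commonly used for affinity purification, pull-downs or detection.

Also within the T-DNA, near the left border, is a NOS promoter:HPT:NOS terminator cassette, which the depositor inserted in place of the original gentamycin marker to allow hygromycin selection of transformed plant cells. The vector has no insert of its own. It is intended for Agrobacterium-mediated creation of fusion constructs for transgenic analysis in plants.
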