Addgene plasmid #74865: pGWB523
Purpose: (Empty Backbone) Gateway cloning compatible binary vector for C-terminal fusion with GST (CaMV35S promoter).
Depositing lab: Tsuyoshi Nakagawa. Depositing organization: Shimane University. Publication: Improved Gateway binary vectors: high-performance vectors for creation of fusion constructs in transgenic analysis of plants. Nakagawa T, Suzuki T, Murata S, Nakamura S, Hino T, Maeo K, Tabata R, Kawai T, Tanaka K, Niwa Y, Watanabe Y, Nakamura K, Kimura T, Ishiguro S. Biosci Biotechnol Biochem. 2007 Aug;71(8):2095-100. Epub 2007 Aug 7. 10.1271/bbb.70216 PubMed 17690442.
Backbone
  Vector backbone: pPZP221
  Backbone manufacturer: Hajdukiewicz P., Svab Z. and Maliga P.
  Backbone size (bp): 8500
  Modifications to backbone: gentamycin-resistant marker was removed and hygromycin-resistant marker (NOS promoter:HPT:NOS terminator) was inserted
  Vector type: Plant Expression
  Promoter: CaMV35S
  Selectable markers: Hygromycin
Growth in bacteria
  Bacterial resistance: Chloramphenicol and Spectinomycin, 25 & 50 μg/mL
  Growth temperature: 37°C
  Growth strain: ccdB Survival
  Copy number: High Copy
Gene/Insert
  Cloning method: Gateway Cloning
Terms and licenses: Academic/Nonprofit Terms; Industry Terms: Not Available to Industry
How to cite: pGWB523 was a gift from Tsuyoshi Nakagawa (Addgene plasmid # 74865 ; http://n2t.net/addgene:74865 ; RRID:Addgene_74865)
