>Addgene plasmid #74865 | pGWB523 | addgene partial sequence | sequence record 152269 | ccdB-Fwd 5'-GCATGATGACCACCGATATG-3'
GGGGAATATAAATGTCAGGCTCCCTTATACACAGCCAGTCTGCAGGTCGACCATAGTGACTGGATATGTT
GTGTTTTACAGTATTATGTAGTCTGTTTTTTATGCAAAATCTAATTTAATATATTGATATTTATATCATT
TTACGTTTCTCGTTCAGCTTTCTTGTACAAAGTGGTTGATAACAGCATGTCCCCTATACTAGGTTATTGG
AAAATTAAGGGCCTTGTGCAACCCACTCGACTTCTTTTGGAATATCTTGAAGAAAAATATGAAGA
