>Addgene plasmid #74865 | pGWB523 | addgene partial sequence | sequence record 152604 | CAT-R 5'-GCAACTGACTGAAATGCCTC-3'
GGTATATCCAGTGATTTTTTTCTCCATTTTAGCTTCCTTAGCTCCTGAAAATCTCGACGGATCCTAACTC
AAAATCCACACATTATACGAGCCGGAAGCATAAAGTGTAAAGCCTGGGGTGCCTAATGCGGCCCCTCGAG
GGGCCGCCATAGTGACTGGATATGTTGTGTTTTACAGTATTATGTAGTCTGTTTTTTATGCAAAATCTAA
TTTAATATATTGATATTTATATCATTTTACGTTTCTCGTTCAGCTTTTTTGTACAAACTTGTTGATAACT
CTAGAGTCCCCCGTGTTCTCTCCAAATGAAATGAACTTCCTTATATAGAGGAAGGGTCTTGCGAAGGATA
GTGGGATTGTGCGTCATCCCTTACGTCAGTGGAGATATCACATCAATCCACTTGCTTTGAAGACGTGGTT
GGAACGTCTTCTTTTTCCACGATGCTCCTCGTGGGTGGGGGTCCATCTTTGGGACCACTGTCGGCAGAGG
CATCTTCAACGATGGCCTTTCCTTTATCGCAATGATGGCATTTGTAGGAGCCACCTTCCTTTTCCACTAT
CTTCACAATAAAGTGACAGATAGCTGGGCAATGGAATCCGAGGAGGTTTCCGGATATTACCCTTTGTTGA
AAAGTCTCAATTGCCCTTTGGTCTTCTGAGACTGTATCTTTGATATTTTTGGAGTAGACAAGTGTGTCGT
GCTCCACCATG
